Addgene plasmid #214150: pMRX-hSTING (N154S)-EGFP
Purpose: Retroviral transduction of STING
Depositing lab: Nan Yan. Depositing organization: University of Texas Southwestern Medical Center. Publication: Tonic prime-boost of STING signalling mediates Niemann-Pick disease type C. Chu TT, Tu X, Yang K, Wu J, Repa JJ, Yan N. Nature. 2021 Aug;596(7873):570-575. doi: 10.1038/s41586-021-03762-2. Epub 2021 Jul 21. PubMed 34290407.
Backbone
  Vector backbone: pMRX
  Vector type: Retroviral
  Selectable markers: Blasticidin
Growth in bacteria
  Bacterial resistance: Ampicillin, 100 μg/mL
  Growth temperature: 37°C
  Growth strain: NEB Stable
  Copy number: High Copy
Gene/Insert
  Gene/Insert name: STING
  Species: H. sapiens (human)
  Entrez Gene: STING1 (a.k.a. ERIS, MITA, MPYS, NET23, SAVI, STING, STING-beta, TMEM173, hMITA, hSTING)
  Tag / fusion protein: EGFP (C terminal on insert)
  Cloning method: Gibson Cloning
  Sequencing primers: 5′ TGGACCATCCTCTAGACTG; 3′ CGATACTTGGCGTAATCAT
Terms and licenses: Academic/Nonprofit Terms; Industry Terms: Not Available to Industry
How to cite: pMRX-hSTING (N154S)-EGFP was a gift from Nan Yan (Addgene plasmid # 214150 ; http://n2t.net/addgene:214150 ; RRID:Addgene_214150)
