[The description below was written by a language model from this plasmid's Addgene catalogue record and pLannotate feature annotations shown in this document.]
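Description:
pMRX-hSTING (N154S)-EGFP is a Moloney murine leukemia virus (MMLV)-based retroviral transfer vector built on the pMRX backbone for stable delivery of human STING (STING1, also known as TMEM173/MITA/ERIS) into mammalian cells. In bacteria it is maintained through a high-copy ColE1/pUC-type origin and selected with ampicillin via the bla gene and its promoter. The annotated sequence is 7,818 nt, and the whole viral cassette lies on the reverse strand relative to the bacterial elements.

Read in the direction of viral transcription, the cassette begins with a CMV enhancer fused to a partial MMLV LTR. This hybrid 5′ LTR arrangement is typically used to boost genomic RNA production in packaging cells. It is followed by the MMLV Ψ packaging signal, a truncated gag lacking its start codon (which extends the packaging region), and a pol fragment carrying the splice acceptor. Downstream sits the STING1 coding sequence fused at its C terminus to EGFP, then an EMCV IRES driving bsr, the Bacillus cereus blasticidin S deaminase, and finally the 3′ MMLV LTR. No separate internal promoter is annotated, so the STING-EGFP fusion and the blasticidin marker appear to be expressed from a single LTR-driven bicistronic transcript, linking drug resistance to transgene expression.

The name indicates an N154S substitution in STING, although the record gives no separate description of this mutation or its functional effect. The stated purpose is retroviral transduction of STING. The EGFP tag allows the fusion protein to be followed by fluorescence, and blasticidin allows selection of transduced cell populations.
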