Features (pLannotate 1.2.2; 15 found; start..end, strand, type, name):
    315..672     -  misc_feature   MMLV Ψ: packaging signal of Moloney murine leukemia virus (MMLV)
    735..1030    -  LTR            3' LTR (ΔU3) (fragment): self-inactivating 3' long terminal repeat (LTR) from Moloney murine leukemia virus
   1031..1410    -  enhancer       CMV enhancer: human cytomegalovirus immediate early enhancer
   1598..1702    +  promoter       AmpR promoter: bla
   1703..2563    +  CDS            AmpR: β-lactamase; bla; confers resistance to ampicillin, carbenicillin, and related antibiotics
   2727..3315    +  rep_origin     ori: high-copy-number ColE1/pMB1/pBR322/pUC origin of replication
   3498..3550    +  CDS            lacI (fragment): lac repressor; lacI; The lac repressor binds to the lac operator to inhibit transcription in E. coli. This inhibition can be relieved by adding lactose or isopropyl-β-D-thiogalactopyranoside (IPTG).
   3616..4085    -  LTR            LTR: long terminal repeat from Moloney murine leukemia virus
   4086..4207    -  LTR            3' LTR (ΔU3) (fragment): self-inactivating 3' long terminal repeat (LTR) from Moloney murine leukemia virus
   4261..4680    -  CDS            bsr: BSR_BACCE - Experimental evidence at protein level: Swiss-Prot protein existence level 1. Catalyzes the deamination of the cytosine moiety of the antibiotics blasticidin S, cytomycin and acetylblasticidin S. From Bacillus cereus.
   4689..5250    -  misc_feature   IRES: internal ribosome entry site (IRES) of the encephalomyocarditis virus (EMCV)
   5373..6092    -  CDS            EGFP: the original enhanced GFP (Yang et al., 1996) mammalian codon-optimized
   6114..7250    -  CDS            STING1: STING_HUMAN - Also known as ERIS From Homo sapiens (Human).
   7268..7642    -  misc_feature   pol region: Moloney murine leukemia virus (MMLV) pol region containing the splice acceptor site
   7652..250     -  CDS            gag (truncated) (across the origin): truncated Moloney murine leukemia virus (MMLV) gag gene lacking the start codon
>Addgene plasmid #214150 | pMRX-hSTING (N154S)-EGFP | addgene full sequence | sequence record 429174 | Addgene NGS Result
TCACGATGTAGGGGACCTGGTCTGGGTGTCCATGCGGGCCAGGTGAAAAGACCTTGATCTTAACCTGGGT
GATGAGGTCTCGGTTAAAGGTGCCGTCTCGCGGCCATCCGACGTTAAAGGTTGGCCATTCTGCAGAGCAG
AAGGTAACCCAACGTCTCTTCTTGACATCTACCGACTGGTTGTGAGCGATCCGCTCGACATCTTTCCAGT
GACCTAAGGTCAAACTTAAGGGAGTGGTAACAGTCTGGCCCGGGCCCATATTTTCAGACAAATACAGAAA
CACAGTCAGACAGAGACAACACAGAACGATGCTGCAGCAGACAAGACGCGCGGCGCGGCTTCGGTCCCAA
ACCGAAAGCAAAAATTCAGACGGAGGCGGGAACTGTTTTAGGTTCTCGTCTCCTACCAGAACCACATATC
CCTCCTCTAAGGGGGGTGCACCAAAGAGTCCAAAACGATCGGGATTTTTGGACTCAGGTCGGGCCACAAA
AACGGCCCCCGAAGTCCCTGGGACGTCTCCCAGGGTTGCGGCCGGGTGTTCCGAACTCGTCAGTTCCACC
ACGGGTCCGCCAGATACAGAGCTAGTTAGCTAACTAGTACCGACGCAGGCGCATAAAATCAGTCATAGAC
ACTAGACAATCGGACAGACACAGATAAGTTGCTGGCCAGCTTACCTCCCGGTGGTGGGTCGGTGGTCCCT
GGGCAGGGGTCTCCCGATCCCGGACGAGCCCCCAAATGAAAGACCCCCGCTGACGGGTAGTCAATCACTC
AGAGGAGACCCTCCCAAGGAACAGCGAGACCACAAGTCGGATGCAACTGCAAGAGGGTTTATTGGATACA
CGGGTACCCGGGCGACTCAGTCAATCGGAGGACTGGCGCGCCGAGTGAGGGGTTGTGGGCTCTTTTATTG
AGCTCGGGGAGCAGAAGCGCGCGAACAGAAGCGAGAAGCGAACTGATTGGTTAGTTCAAATAAGGCACAG
GGTCATTTCAGGTCCTTGGGGCACCCTGGAAACATCTGATGGTTCTCTAGCATGGTAATAGCGATGACTA
ATACGTAGATGTACTGCCAAGTAGGAAAGTCCCATAAGGTCATGTACTGGGCATAATGCCAGGCGGGCCA
TTTACCGTCATTGACGTCAATAGGGGGCGTACTTGGCATATGATACACTTGATGTACTGCCAAGTGGGCA
GTTTACCGTAAATACTCCACCCATTGACGTCAATGGAAAGTCCCTATTGGCGTTACTATGGGAACATACG
TCATTATTGACGTCAATGGGCGGGGGTCGTTGGGCGGTCAGCCAGGCGGGCCATTTACCGTAAGTTATGT
AACGCGGAACTCCATATATGGGCTATGAACTAATGACCCCGTAATTGATTACTATTAATAACTAGTCAAT
AATCAATGTCAACATGGCGGTAATGTTGGACATGAGCCAATATAAATGTACATATTATGATATGGATACA
ACGTATGCAATGGGCCAAGCTCCTCGAGTGAAGACGAAAGGGCCTCGTGATACGCCTATTTTTATAGGTT
AATGTCATGATAATAATGGTTTCTTAGACGTCAGGTGGCACTTTTCGGGGAAATGTGCGCGGAACCCCTA
TTTGTTTATTTTTCTAAATACATTCAAATATGTATCCGCTCATGAGACAATAACCCTGATAAATGCTTCA
ATAATATTGAAAAAGGAAGAGTATGAGTATTCAACATTTCCGTGTCGCCCTTATTCCCTTTTTTGCGGCA
TTTTGCCTTCCTGTTTTTGCTCACCCAGAAACGCTGGTGAAAGTAAAAGATGCTGAAGATCAGTTGGGTG
CACGAGTGGGTTACATCGAACTGGATCTCAACAGCGGTAAGATCCTTGAGAGTTTTCGCCCCGAAGAACG
TTTTCCAATGATGAGCACTTTTAAAGTTCTGCTATGTGGCGCGGTATTATCCCGTGTTGACGCCGGGCAA
GAGCAACTCGGTCGCCGCATACACTATTCTCAGAATGACTTGGTTGAGTACTCACCAGTCACAGAAAAGC
ATCTTACGGATGGCATGACAGTAAGAGAATTATGCAGTGCTGCCATAACCATGAGTGATAACACTGCGGC
CAACTTACTTCTGACAACGATCGGAGGACCGAAGGAGCTAACCGCTTTTTTGCACAACATGGGGGATCAT
GTAACTCGCCTTGATCGTTGGGAACCGGAGCTGAATGAAGCCATACCAAACGACGAGCGTGACACCACGA
TGCCTGTAGCAATGGCAACAACGTTGCGCAAACTATTAACTGGCGAACTACTTACTCTAGCTTCCCGGCA
ACAATTAATAGACTGGATGGAGGCGGATAAAGTTGCAGGACCACTTCTGCGCTCGGCCCTTCCGGCTGGC
TGGTTTATTGCTGATAAATCTGGAGCCGGTGAGCGTGGGTCTCGCGGTATCATTGCAGCACTGGGGCCAG
ATGGTAAGCCCTCCCGTATCGTAGTTATCTACACGACGGGGAGTCAGGCAACTATGGATGAACGAAATAG
ACAGATCGCTGAGATAGGTGCCTCACTGATTAAGCATTGGTAACTGTCAGACCAAGTTTACTCATATATA
CTTTAGATTGATTTGCGGCCGGCCGCAAAAGGATCTAGGTGAAGATCCTTTTTGATAATCTCATGACCAA
AATCCCTTAACGTGAGTTTTCGTTCCACTGAGCGTCAGACCCCGTAGAAAAGATCAAAGGATCTTCTTGA
GATCCTTTTTTTCTGCGCGTAATCTGCTGCTTGCAAACAAAAAAACCACCGCTACCAGCGGTGGTTTGTT
TGCCGGATCAAGAGCTACCAACTCTTTTTCCGAAGGTAACTGGCTTCAGCAGAGCGCAGATACCAAATAC
TGTTCTTCTAGTGTAGCCGTAGTTAGGCCACCACTTCAAGAACTCTGTAGCACCGCCTACATACCTCGCT
CTGCTAATCCTGTTACCAGTGGCTGCTGCCAGTGGCGATAAGTCGTGTCTTACCGGGTTGGACTCAAGAC
GATAGTTACCGGATAAGGCGCAGCGGTCGGGCTGAACGGGGGGTTCGTGCACACAGCCCAGCTTGGAGCG
AACGACCTACACCGAACTGAGATACCTACAGCGTGAGCTATGAGAAAGCGCCACGCTTCCCGAAGGGAGA
AAGGCGGACAGGTATCCGGTAAGCGGCAGGGTCGGAACAGGAGAGCGCACGAGGGAGCTTCCAGGGGGAA
ACGCCTGGTATCTTTATAGTCCTGTCGGGTTTCGCCACCTCTGACTTGAGCGTCGATTTTTGTGATGCTC
GTCAGGGGGGCGGAGCCTATGGAAAAACGCCAGCAACGCGGCCTTTTTACGGTTCCTGGCCTTTTGCTGG
CCTTTTGCTCACATGTTCTTTCCTGCGTTATCCCCTGATTCTGTGGATAACCGTATTACCGCCTTTGAGT
GAGCTGATACCGCTCGCCGCAGCCGAACGACCGAGCGCAGCGAGTCAGTGAGCGAGGAAGCGGAAGAGCG
CCCAATACGCAAACCGCCTCTCCCCGCGCGTTGGCCGATTCATTAATGCAACTATGGCCATTTAATGTAA
ATACTTAAGAAAAAAAACCAAATTAATTTTGATACATGCTGCATGTGAAAGACCCCCGCTGACGGGTAGT
CAATCACTCAGAGGAGACCCTCCCAAGGAACAGCGAGACCACAAGTCGGATGCAACTGCAAGAGGGTTTA
TTGGATACACGGGTACCCGGGCGACTCAGTCAATCGGAGGACTGGCGCCCCGAGTGAGGGGTTGTGGGCT
CTTTTATTGAGCTCGGGGAGCAGAAGCGCGCGAACAGAAGCGAGAAGCGAACTGATTGGTTAGTTCAAAT
AAGGCACAGGGTCATTTCAGGTCCTTGGGGCACCCTGGAAACATCTGATGGTTCTCTAGAAACTGCTGAG
GGCTGGACCGCATCTGGGGACCATCTGTTCTTGGCCCTGAGCCGGGGCAGGAACTGCTTACCACAGATAT
CCTGTTTGGCCCATATTCAGCTGTTCCATCTGTTCTTGGCCCTGAGCCGGGGCAGGAACTGCTTACCACA
GATATCCTGTTTGGCCCATATTCAGCTGTTCCATCTGTTCCTGACCTTGATCTGAACTTCTCTATTCTCA
GTTATGTATTTTTCCATGCCTTGCAAAATGGCGTTACTTAAGCTAGCTTGCCAAACCTACAGGTGGGGTC
TTTCATTCCCCCCTTTTTCTGGAGACTAAATAAAATCTTTTATTTTATCGTCGACTTTTAATTTCGGGTA
TATTTGAGTGGAATGAGTTCTTCAATCGTAGTTTTGACTAACTTGCCATTCATTTCTATTAACACAAAAC
AATCTGGTGCATAGTCTGAAATCAACTCCCTACACATACCACAAGGACTTACCACTCGAATACTTCTATC
TACTTCGTCAGAATAAGGGTGTCTAACAGCTACAATCGTGTCAAAATCCTTTTGTCCATTCGAAACTGCA
CTACCAATCGCAATGGCTTCTGCACAAACAGTTACTCGTCCTATATACGCTTCAATATGTACTGCCGAAA
TGATTTCTCCTGTTTTCGTACGAATTGCCGCTCCCACATGATGTTTATTATCCTCATAAAGCATTGTAAT
CTTCTCTGTCGCTACTTCTACTAATTCTAGATCTTGTTGAGAAATGTTAAATGTTTTCATGACCATGGTA
TTATCGTGTTTTTCAAAGGAAAACCACGTCCCCGTGGTTCGGGGGGCCTAGACGTTTTTTTAACCTCGAC
TAAACACATGTAAAGCATGTGCACCGAGGCCCCAGATCAGATCCCATACAATGGGGTACCTTCTGGGCAT
CCTTCAGCCCCTTGTTGAATACGCTTGAGGAGAGCCATTTGACTCTTTCCACAACTATCCAACTCACAAC
GTGGCACTGGGGTTGTGCCGCCTTTGCAGGTGTATCTTATACACGTGGCTTTTGGCCGCAGAGGCACCTG
TCGCCAGGTGGGGGGTTCCGCTGCCTGCAAAGGGTCGCTACAGACGTTGTTTGTCTTCAAGAAGCTTCCA
GAGGAACTGCTTCCTTCACGACATTCAACAGACCTTGCATTCCTTTGGCGAGAGGGGAAAGACCCCTAGG
AATGCTCGTCAAGAAGACAGGGCCAGGTTTCCGGGCCCTCACATTGCCAAAAGACGGCAATATGGTGGAA
AATAACATATAGACAAACGCACACCGGCCTTATTCCAAGCGGCTTCGGCCAGTAACGTTAGGGGGGGGGG
GCGGAATTGATCCCGCTAGAGGGAAACCGTTGCTAGCTTAAGTTAGTTAACAATTGTTACCGCGGCCGGC
ATGCATGACCATGATTACGCCAAGTATCGATTCCACGCGTTCCTGCGGCCGCTTACTTGTACAGCTCGTC
CATGCCGAGAGTGATCCCGGCGGCGGTCACGAACTCCAGCAGGACCATGTGATCGCGCTTCTCGTTGGGG
TCTTTGCTCAGGGCGGACTGGGTGCTCAGGTAGTGGTTGTCGGGCAGCAGCACGGGGCCGTCGCCGATGG
GGGTGTTCTGCTGGTAGTGGTCGGCGAGCTGCACGCTGCCGTCCTCGATGTTGTGGCGGATCTTGAAGTT
CACCTTGATGCCGTTCTTCTGCTTGTCGGCCATGATATAGACGTTGTGGCTGTTGTAGTTGTACTCCAGC
TTGTGCCCCAGGATGTTGCCGTCCTCCTTGAAGTCGATGCCCTTCAGCTCGATGCGGTTCACCAGGGTGT
CGCCCTCGAACTTCACCTCGGCGCGGGTCTTGTAGTTGCCGTCGTCCTTGAAGAAGATGGTGCGCTCCTG
GACGTAGCCTTCGGGCATGGCGGACTTGAAGAAGTCGTGCTGCTTCATGTGGTCGGGGTAGCGGCTGAAG
CACTGCACGCCGTAGGTCAGGGTGGTCACGAGGGTGGGCCAGGGCACGGGCAGCTTGCCGGTGGTGCAGA
TGAACTTCAGGGTCAGCTTGCCGTAGGTGGCATCGCCCTCGCCCTCGCCGGACACGCTGAACTTGTGGCC
GTTTACGTCGCCGTCCAGCTCGACCAGGATGGGCACCACCCCGGTGAACAGCTCCTCGCCCTTGCTCACC
ATGGTGGCGACCGGTGGATCCCGAGAGAAATCCGTGCGGAGAGGGAGGGGCTTTTCCATTCCACTGATGA
GGAGCTCAGGCTCTTGGGACATCGTGGAGGTACTGGGCACCGCTGAGGTCTTCAAGCTGCCCACAGTAAC
CTCTTCCTTTTCCTCCTGCCGCAGGTGCCGGAGAACCTCCTGGGACAGCGAGAAGCTGCTGTCATCTGCA
GGTTCCTGGTAGGCAATGAGGCGGCAGTTGTTCTGAGACTCAGGGGCATCTGCCAGGATGTCCTCAAGTG
TCCGGCAGAAGAGTTTGGCCTGCTCAAGCCTATCCTCCCGGCTAAAGCCAGCTTGACTGTATTGTGACAT
GGCAAACAAAGTCTGCAAGGGGGTGGCGTACTCCAGGACACAGGTGCCCGCCCGCTGCCCGTTCTCCAGA
AGCTCATAGATGCTGTTGCTGTAAACCCGATCCTTGATGCCAGCACGGTCACCGGTCTGCTGGGGCAGTT
TATCCAGGAAGCGAATGTTGGGGTCAGCCATACTCAGGTTATCAGGCACCCCACAGTCCAATGGGAGGAG
AATATACAGCCGCTGGCTCACTGCACCCCGTAGCAGGTTGTTGTAATGCTGATTGTAAGTTCGAATCCGG
GCCTGGAGCTCTGGCAGGATCAGCCGCAGATATCCGATGTAATATGACCATGCCAGCCCATGGGCCACGC
TGAAATTCCCTTTTTCACACACTGCAGAGATCTCAGCTGGGGCCAGGCCCTTGAGGCCCAGGAGGATGTT
CAGTGCCTGCGAGAGGCCCAGGAGGGCAAGCATCCAAGTGAAGGGCGGGCCGACCGCATTTGGGAGGGAG
TAGTAGAAATAGATGGACAGCAGCAACAGGGCCCCACGGCGGAGGGGGCAGCCCAGGCAGGCCCGCACAG
TCCTCCAGTAGCTGCCCCGGTACCTGGAGTGGATGTGGCGCAGCTCCTCAGCCAGGCTGCAGACCCCGTT
TAACAGCAGTCCCAGCTGCAGGGAGGCTAGGTGGAGCACCAGGTACCGGAGAGTGTGCTCTGGTGGCTCT
CCTAGCCCCCAAAGGGTCACCAGGCAGGCACTCAGCAGAACCAAGGCTGCCTTCTGGGCCCCGTGACCCC
TGGGACACGGGATGGATGGATGCAGGCTGGAGTGGGGCATGAATTCTCCGGATCCGGCAGTCTAGAGGAT
GGTCCACCCCCGGGGTCGGCAGCCTTCACGTGGGCGGCGTGTATCCAAGCTGCGATGCCGTCTACTTTGA
GGGCGGTGGGGGTGGTCAGCAGGACTGTGTAAGGTCCTTTCCAGCGAGGTTCTAGGTTCTTAGTCTGGTG
TCGGCGGACCCACACTGTGTCGCCGACTCGGTAAGGGTGAGGTACCACCGGTCGGTCCAGTTGTTCTTGG
TAGGCTGCCGCCAGAGGTCTCCAGACTTCGTGCTGGACTAAGTAGAGAGCCTGTAAGTGAGCTTGGAGAG
AGGGGCTGTTAGTAACTCTTGTCATGTCAGGGTCAGGGAAGTTTACAAGGGGCGGGGGTGCCCCATATAA
GATCTCATATGGCCATATGGGGGCGCCTAGAGAAGGAGTGAGGGCTGGATAAAGGGAGGATCGAGGCGGG
GTCGAACGAGGAGGTTCAAGGGGGAGAGACGGGGCGGATGGAGGAAGAGGAGGCGGAGGCTTAGGGTGTA
CAAAGGGCTTGACCCAGGGAGGGGGGTCAAAAGCCAAGGCTTCCCAGG
